Addgene plasmid #104007: pEB2-mScarlet-I
Purpose: Plasmid encoding mScarlet-I
Depositing lab: Philippe Cluzel. Depositing organization: Harvard University. Publication: Systematic characterization of maturation time of fluorescent proteins in living cells. Balleza E, Kim JM, Cluzel P. Nat Methods. 2018 Jan;15(1):47-51. doi: 10.1038/nmeth.4509. Epub 2017 Nov 20. PubMed 29320486.
Backbone
  Vector backbone: pEB2
  Backbone size w/o insert (bp): 3224
  Total vector size (bp): 3920
  Modifications to backbone: See "Notes On Plasmids In This Collection"
  Vector type: Bacterial Expression ; Low copy
Growth in bacteria
  Bacterial resistance: Kanamycin, 50 μg/mL
  Growth temperature: 37°C
  Growth strain: MG1655
  Copy number: Low Copy
Gene/Insert
  Gene/Insert name: mScarlet-I
  Species: Synthetic
  Insert size (bp): 696
  Mutation: Mutations relative to DsRed (MSKGE AVIKEF… N6A, R17H, T21S, V22M, H41T, N42Q, V44A, A57S, Q66M, K70R, V71A, Y72F, V73I, K83Y, L85Q, V104A, S111T, Q114E, C117T, F118L, F124L, I125R, V127T, S131P, R153E, E160D, H162K, K163M, K166R, H172R, V175A, E176D, S179T, I180T, M182K, L189M, Y192A, Y194N, S197R, I210V, T217S, H222S, L223T, F224G … EGRHSTG GMDELYK)
  Promoter: proC
  Cloning method: Gibson Cloning
  Sequencing primers: 5′ GCGTATCACGAGGCCCTTTC; 3′ AAAGGGAAAACTGTCCATATGCAC
Terms and licenses: Academic/Nonprofit Terms; Industry Terms: Not Available to Industry
Depositor comments: This FP derives from DsRed. Please see "Notes On Plasmids In This Collection" document for further details and references.
How to cite: pEB2-mScarlet-I was a gift from Philippe Cluzel (Addgene plasmid # 104007 ; http://n2t.net/addgene:104007 ; RRID:Addgene_104007)
