[The description below was written by a language model from this plasmid's Addgene catalogue record and pLannotate feature annotations shown in this document.]
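Description:
pEB2-mScarlet-I is a low-copy bacterial expression plasmid of about 3.9 kb, built on the pEB2 backbone and carrying the red fluorescent protein mScarlet-I for expression in E. coli (the listed growth strain is MG1655). Replication depends on the pSC101 origin together with the Rep101 (RepA) initiator protein encoded next to it, a pairing that keeps the plasmid at a low number of copies per cell. Selection is by kanamycin, conferred by a neo/nptII aminoglycoside phosphotransferase gene that is followed by a minimal phage lambda t0 terminator. A short fragment annotated as Tn5 transposase lies just upstream of the resistance gene and spans the numbering origin. It is most likely a remnant of the Tn5-derived kanamycin cassette rather than a functional element.

The payload is a synthetic mScarlet-I coding sequence of roughly 700 bp, inserted by Gibson assembly. The catalogue entry describes it through a long list of substitutions relative to DsRed, while the annotation characterises it as a constitutively fluorescent, rapidly maturing monomer. According to the record, expression is driven by the proC promoter, although this promoter is not annotated in the feature table; it presumably lies in the unannotated region upstream of the coding sequence. A small remnant of a pUC-type multiple cloning site and the rrnB T1 terminator follow the open reading frame and end transcription before the replication module.

The plasmid belongs to a collection of matched constructs made for a systematic comparison of fluorescent protein maturation times in living cells, where a common low-copy backbone and promoter let different fluorescent proteins be measured under equivalent expression conditions. Backbone modifications are documented only in a separate collection note not reproduced in the record.
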