Features (pLannotate 1.2.2; 8 found; start..end, strand, type, name):
    291..980     +  CDS            mScarlet-I: mScarlet-I is a basic (constitutively fluorescent) red fluorescent protein published in 2016, derived from synthetic construct. It is reported to be a rapidly-maturing monomer with moderate acid sensitivity.
    991..1010    +  misc_feature   MCS (fragment): pUC18/19 multiple cloning site
   1021..1067    +  terminator     rrnB T1 terminator: transcription terminator T1 from the E. coli rrnB gene
   1240..2190    -  CDS            Rep101: RepA protein needed for replication with the pSC101 origin; rep101
   2238..2460    -  rep_origin     pSC101 ori: low-copy replication origin that requires the Rep101 protein
   2966..3000    -  terminator     lambda t0 terminator: minimal transcription terminator from phage lambda (Scholtissek and Grosse, 1987)
   3044..3835    -  CDS            neo: KKA2_KLEPN - Also known as kan, nptII. Experimental evidence at protein level: Swiss-Prot protein existence level 1. Resistance to kanamycin, neomycin, paromomycin, ribostamycin, butirosin and gentamicin B. From Klebsiella pneumoniae.
   3867..57      -  CDS            tnpA (fragment) (across the origin): TN5P_ECOLX - Also known as tnp. Experimental evidence at protein level: Swiss-Prot protein existence level 1. Mediates transposition of transposon Tn5 by a 'cut and paste' mechanism. First, the monomeric transposase binds the 19 bp inverted DNA repeats flanking the transposon. Then, dimerization of the DNA- bound transposase creates a synaptic DNA complex. After nicking of the first DNA strand, excision of the transposon proceeds through a series of intermediates. The transposase then mediates the insertion of the transposon at a new site by strand transfer. The activity of the wild- type tran
>Addgene plasmid #104007 | pEB2-mScarlet-I | addgene full sequence | sequence record 200524 | Addgene NGS Result
GGCTTCCCAACCTTACCAGAGGGCGCCCCAGCTGGCAATTCCGACGTCTAAGAAACCATTATTATCATGA
CATTAACCTATAAAAATAGGCGTATCACGAGGCCCTTTCGTCTTCACCACAGCTAACACCACGTCGTCCC
TATCTGCTGCCCTAGGTCTATGAGTGGTTGCTGGATAACTTTACGGGCATGCATAAGGCTCGTATGATAT
ATTCAGGGAGACCACAACGGTTTCCCTCTACAAATAATTTTGTTTAACTTTTCTAGATTTAAGAAGGAGA
TATACATATGAGTAAAGGAGAAGCTGTGATTAAAGAGTTCATGCGCTTCAAAGTTCACATGGAGGGTTCT
ATGAACGGTCACGAGTTCGAGATCGAAGGCGAAGGCGAGGGCCGTCCGTATGAAGGCACCCAGACCGCCA
AACTGAAAGTGACTAAAGGCGGCCCGCTGCCTTTTTCCTGGGACATCCTGAGCCCGCAATTTATGTACGG
TTCTAGGGCGTTCATCAAACACCCAGCGGATATCCCGGACTATTATAAGCAGTCTTTTCCGGAAGGTTTC
AAGTGGGAACGCGTAATGAATTTTGAAGATGGTGGTGCCGTGACCGTCACTCAGGACACCTCCCTGGAGG
ATGGCACCCTGATCTATAAAGTTAAACTGCGTGGTACTAATTTTCCACCTGATGGCCCGGTGATGCAGAA
AAAGACGATGGGTTGGGAGGCGTCTACCGAACGCTTGTATCCGGAAGATGGTGTGCTGAAAGGCGACATT
AAAATGGCCCTGCGCCTGAAAGATGGCGGCCGCTATCTGGCTGACTTCAAAACCACGTACAAAGCCAAGA
AACCTGTGCAGATGCCTGGCGCGTACAATGTGGACCGCAAACTGGACATCACCTCTCATAATGAAGATTA
TACGGTGGTAGAGCAATATGAGCGCTCCGAGGGTCGTCATTCTACCGGTGGCATGGATGAACTATACAAA
TAAATGTCCAGACCTGCAGGCATGCAAGCTCTAGAGGCATCAAATAAAACGAAAGGCTCAGTCGAAAGAC
TGGGCCTTTCGTTTTATCTGTTGAAATGCACCAAAAACTCGTAAAAGCTCTGATGTATCTATCTTTTTTA
CACCGTTTTCATCTGTGCATATGGACAGTTTTCCCTTTGATATCTAACGGTGAACAGTTGTTCTACTTTT
GTTTGTTAGTCTTGATGCTTCACTGATAGATACAAGAGCCATAAGAACCTCAGATCCTTCCGTATTTAGC
CAGTATGTTCTCTAGTGTGGTTCGTTGTTTTTGCGTGAGCCATGAGAACGAACCATTGAGATCATGCTTA
CTTTGCATGTCACTCAAAAATTTTGCCTCAAAACTGGTGAGCTGAATTTTTGCAGTTAAAGCATCGTGTA
GTGTTTTTCTTAGTCCGTTACGTAGGTAGGAATCTGATGTAATGGTTGTTGGTATTTTGTCACCATTCAT
TTTTATCTGGTTGTTCTCAAGTTCGGTTACGAGATCCATTTGTCTATCTAGTTCAACTTGGAAAATCAAC
GTATCAGTCGGGCGGCCTCGCTTATCAACCACCAATTTCATATTGCTGTAAGTGTTTAAATCTTTACTTA
TTGGTTTCAAAACCCATTGGTTAAGCCTTTTAAACTCATGGTAGTTATTTTCAAGCATTAACATGAACTT
AAATTCATCAAGGCTAATCTCTATATTTGCCTTGTGAGTTTTCTTTTGTGTTAGTTCTTTTAATAACCAC
TCATAAATCCTCATAGAGTATTTGTTTTCAAAAGACTTAACATGTTCCAGATTATATTTTATGAATTTTT
TTAACTGGAAAAGATAAGGCAATATCTCTTCACTAAAAACTAATTCTAATTTTTCGCTTGAGAACTTGGC
ATAGTTTGTCCACTGGAAAATCTCAAAGCCTTTAACCAAAGGATTCCTGATTTCCACAGTTCTCGTCATC
AGCTCTCTGGTTGCTTTAGCTAATACACCATAAGCATTTTCCCTACTGATGTTCATCATCTGAGCGTATT
GGTTATAAGTGAACGATACCGTCCGTTCTTTCCTTGTAGGGTTTTCAATCGTGGGGTTGAGTAGTGCCAC
ACAGCATAAAATTAGCTTGGTTTCATGCTCCGTTAAGTCATAGCGACTAATCGCTAGTTCATTTGCTTTG
AAAACAACTAATTCAGACATACATCTCAATTGGTCTAGGTGATTTTAATCACTATACCAATTGAGATGGG
CTAGTCAATGATAATTACTAGTCCTTTTCCTTTGAGTTGTGGGTATCTGTAAATTCTGCTAGACCTTTGC
TGGAAAACTTGTAAATTCTGCTAGACCCTCTGTAAATTCCGCTAGACCTTTGTGTGTTTTTTTTGTTTAT
ATTCAAGTGGTTATAATTTATAGAATAAAGAAAGAATAAAAAAAGATAAAAAGAATAGATCCCAGCCCTG
TGTATAACTCACTACTTTAGTCAGTTCCGCAGTATTACAAAAGGATGTCGCAAACGCTGTTTGCTCCTCT
ACAAAACAGACCTTAAAACCCTAAAGGCTTAAGTAGCACCCTCGCAAGCTCGGGCAAATCGCTGAATATT
CCTTTTGTCTCCGACCATCAGGCACCTGAGTCGCTGTCTTTTTCGTGACATTCAGTTCGCTGCGCTCACG
GCTCTGGCAGTGAATGGGGGTAAATGGCACTACAGGCGCCTTTTATGGATTCATGCAAGGAAACTACCCA
TAATACAAGAAAAGCCCGTCACGGGCTTCTCAGGGCGTTTTATGGCGGGTCTGCTATGTGGTGCTATCTG
ACTTTTTGCTGTTCAGCAGTTCCTGCCCTCTGATTTTCCAGTCTGACCACTTCGGATTATCCCGTGACAG
GTCATTCAGACTGGCTAATGCACCCAGTAAGGCAGCGGTATCATCAACAGGCTTACCCGTCTTACTGTCA
ACCAGACCCGCCAGGATTCTCATGCATAAAAAACGCCCGGCGGCAACCGAGCGTTCTGAATTAATTAATC
ATCGCGACTGCAGAGATCCCAGAGTCCTTATTAGAAGAACTCGTCAAGAAGGCGATAGAAGGCGATGCGC
TGCGAATCGGGAGCGGCGATACCGTAAAGCACGAGGAAGCGGTCAGCCCATTCGCCGCCAAGCTCTTCAG
CAATATCACGGGTAGCCAACGCTATGTCCTGATAGCGGTCCGCCACACCCAGCCGGCCACAGTCGATGAA
TCCAGAAAAGCGGCCATTTTCCACCATGATATTCGGCAAGCAGGCATCGCCATGGGTCACGACGAGATCC
TCGCCGTCGGGCATGCGCGCCTTGAGCCTGGCGAACAGTTCGGCTGGCGCGAGCCCCTGATGCTCTTCGT
CCAGATCATCCTGATCGACAAGACCGGCTTCCATCCGAGTACGTGCTCGCTCGATGCGATGTTTCGCTTG
GTGGTCGAATGGGCAGGTAGCCGGATCAAGCGTATGCAGCCGCCGCATTGCATCAGCCATGATGGATACT
TTCTCGGCAGGAGCAAGGTGAGATGACAGGAGATCCTGCCCCGGCACTTCGCCCAATAGCAGCCAGTCCC
TTCCCGCTTCAGTGACAACGTCGAGCACAGCTGCGCAAGGAACGCCCGTCGTGGCCAGCCACGATAGCCG
CGCTGCCTCGTCCTGCAGTTCATTCAGGGCACCGGACAGGTCGGTCTTGACAAAAAGAACCGGGCGCCCC
TGCGCTGACAGCCGGAACACGGCGGCATCAGAGCAGCCGATTGTCTGTTGTGCCCAGTCATAGCCGAATA
GCCTCTCCACCCAAGCGGCCGGAGAACCTGCGTGCAATCCATCTTGTTCAATCATGCGAAACGATCCTCA
TCCTGTCTCTTGATCAGATCTTGATCCCCTGCGCCATCAGATCCTTGGCGGCAAGAAAGCCATCCAGTTT
ACTTTGCAG
